>Addgene plasmid #237139 | NanoBRET MLL1/WDR5 Assay Donor Vector, MLL1 | addgene full sequence | sequence record 473338 | Addgene NGS Result
TCAATATTGGCCATTAGCCATATTATTCATTGGTTATATAGCATAAATCAATATTGGCTATTGGCCATTG
CATACGTTGTATCTATATCATAATATGTACATTTATATTGGCTCATGTCCAATATGACCGCCATGTTGGC
ATTGATTATTGACTAGTTATTAATAGTAATCAATTACGGGGTCATTAGTTCATAGCCCATATATGGAGTT
CCGCGTTACATAACTTACGGTAAATGGCCCGCCTGGCTGACCGCCCAACGACCCCCGCCCATTGACGTCA
ATAATGACGTATGTTCCCATAGTAACGCCAATAGGGACTTTCCATTGACGTCAATGGGTGGAGTATTTAC
GGTAAACTGCCCACTTGGCAGTACATCAAGTGTATCATATGCCAAGTCCGCCCCCTATTGACGTCAATGA
CGGTAAATGGCCCGCCTGGCATTATGCCCAGTACATGACCTTACGGGACTTTCCTACTTGGCAGTACATC
TACGTATTAGTCATCGCTATTACCATGGTGATGCGGTTTTGGCAGTACACCAATGGGCGTGGATAGCGGT
TTGACTCACGGGGATTTCCAAGTCTCCACCCCATTGACGTCAATGGGAGTTTGTTTTGGCACCAAAATCA
ACGGGACTTTCCAAAATGTCGTAATAACCCCGCCCCGTTGACGCAAATGGGCGGTAGGCGTGTACGGTGG
GAGGTCTATATAAGCAGAGCTGGTTTAGTGAACCGTCAGATCACTAGAAGCTTTATTGCGGTAGTTTATC
ACAGTTAAATTGCTAACGCAGTCAGTGCTTCTGACACAACAGTCTCGAACTTAAGCTGCAGAAGTTGGTC
GTGAGGCACTGGGCAGGTAAGTATCAAGGTTACAAGACAGGTTTAAGGAGACCAATAGAAACTGGGCTTG
TCGAGACAGAGAAGACTCTTGCGTTTCTGATAGGCACCTATTGGTCTTACTGACATCCACTTTGCCTTTC
TCTCCACAGGTGTCCACTCCCAGTTCAATTACAGCTCTTAAGGCTAGAGTATTAATACGACTCACTATAG
GGCTAGCGATCGCCATGGCGCACAGCTGTCGGTGGCGCTTCCCCGCCCGACCCGGGACCACCGGGGGTGG
CGGCGGCGGGGGGCGCCGGGGCCTAGGGGGCGCCCCGCGGCAACGCGTCCCGGCCCTGCTGCTTCCCCCC
GGGCCCCCGGTCGGCGGTGGCGGCCCCGGGGCGCCCCCCTCCCCCCCGGCTGTGGCGGCCGCGGCGGCGG
CGGCGGGAAGCAGCGGGGCTGGGGTTCCAGGGGGAGCGGCCGCCGCCTCAGCAGCCTCCTCGTCGTCCGC
CTCGTCTTCGTCTTCGTCATCGTCCTCAGCCTCTTCAGGGCCGGCCCTGCTCCGGGTGGGCCCGGGCTTC
GACGCGGCGCTGCAGGTCTCGGCCGCCATCGGCACCAACCTGCGCCGGTTCCGGGCCGTGTTTGGGGAGA
GCGGCGGGGGAGGCGGCAGCGGAGAGGATGAGCAATTCTTAGGTTTTGGCTCAGATGAAGAAGTCAGAGT
GCGAAGTCCCACAAGGTCTCCTTCAGTTAAAACTAGTCCTCGAAAACCTCGTGGGAGACCTAGAAGTGGC
TCTGACCGAAATTCAGCTATCCTCTCAGATCCATCTGTGTTTTCCCCTCTAAATAAATCAGAGACCAAAT
CTGGAGATAAGATCAAGAAGAAAGATTCTAAAAGTATAGAAAAGAAGAGAGGAAGACCTCCCACCTTCCC
TGGAGTAAAAATCAAAATAACACATGGAAAGGACATTTCAGAGTTACCAAAGGGAAACAAAGAAGATAGC
CTGAAAAAAATTAAAAGGACACCTTCTGCTACGTTTCAGCAAGCCACAAAGATTAAAAAATTAAGAGCAG
GTAAACTCTCTCCTCTCAAGTCTAAGTTTAAGACAGGGAAGCTTCAAATAGGAAGGAAGGGGGTACAAAT
TGTACGACGGAGAGGAAGGCCTCCATCAACAGAAAGGATAAAGACCCCTTCGGGTCTCCTCATTAATTCT
GAACTGGAAAAGCCCCAGAAAGTCCGGAAAGACAAGGAAGGAACACCTCCACTTACAAAAGAAGATAAGA
CAGTTGTCAGACAAAGCCCTCGAAGGATTAAGCCAGTTAGGATTATTCCTTCTTCAAAAAGGACAGATGC
AACCATTGCTAAGCAACTCTTACAGAGGGCAAAAAAGGGGGCTCAAAAGAAAATTGAAAAAGAAGCAGCT
CAGCTGCAGGGAAGAAAGGTGAAGACACAGGTCAAAAATATTCGACAGTTCATCATGCCTGTTGTCAGTG
CTATCTCCTCGCGGATCATTAAGACCCCTCGGCGGTTTATAGAGGATGAGGATTATGACCCTCCAATTAA
AATTGCCCGATTAGAGTCTACACCGAATAGTAGATTCAGTGCCCCGTCCTGTGGATCTTCTGAAAAATCA
AGTGCAGCTTCTCAGCACTCCTCTCAAATGTCTTCAGACTCCTCTCGATCTAGTAGCCCCAGTGTTGATA
CCTCCACAGACTCTCAGGCTTCTGAGGAGATTCAGGTACTTCCTGAGGAGCGGAGCGATACCCCTGAAGT
TCATCCTCCACTGCCCATTTCCCAGTCCCCAGAAAATGAGAGTAATGATAGGAGAAGCAGAAGGTATTCA
GTGTCGGAGAGAAGTTTTGGATCTAGAACGACGAAAAAATTATCAACTCTACAAAGTGCCCCCCAGCAGC
AGACCTCCTCGTCTCCACCTCCACCTCTGCTGACTCCACCGCCACCACTGCAGCCAGCCTCCAGTATCTC
TGACCACACACCTTGGCTTATGCCTCCAACAATCCCCTTAGCATCACCATTTTTGCCTGCTTCCACTGCT
CCTATGCAAGGGAAGCGAAAATCTATTTTGCGAGAACCGACATTTAGGTGGACTTCTTTAAAGCATTCTA
GGTCAGAGCCACAATACTTTTCCTCAGCAAAGTATGCCAAAGAAGGTCTTATTCGCAAACCAATATTTGA
TAATTTCCGACCCCCTCCACTAACTCCCGAGGACGTTGGCTTTGCATCTGGTTTTTCTGCATCTGGTACC
GCTGCTTCAGCCCGATTGTTTTCGCCACTCCATTCTGGAACAAGGTTTGATATGCACAAAAGGAGCCCTC
TTCTGAGAGCTCCAAGATTTACTCCAAGTGAGGCTCACTCTAGAATATTTGAGTCTGTAACCTTGCCTAG
TAATCGAACTTCTGCTGGAACATCTTCTTCAGGAGTATCCAATAGAAAAAGGAAAAGAAAAGTGTTTAGT
CCTATTCGATCTGAACCAAGATCTCCTTCTCACTCCATGAGGACAAGAAGTGGAAGGCTTAGTAGTTCTG
AGCTCTCACCTCTCACCCCCCCGTCTTCTGTCTCTTCCTCGTTAAGCATTTCTGTTAGTCCTCTTGCCAC
TAGTGCCTTAAACCCAACTTTTACTTTTCCTTCTCATTCCCTGACTCAGTCTGGGGAATCTGCAGAGAAA
AATCAGAGACCAAGGAAGCAGACTAGTGCTCCGGCAGAGCCATTTTCATCAAGTAGTCCTACTCCTCTCT
TCCCTTGGTTTACCCCAGGCTCTCAGACTGAAAGAGGGAGAAATAAAGACAAGGCCCCCGAGGAGCTGTC
CAAAGATCGAGATGCTGACAAGAGCGTGGAGAAGGACAAGAGTAGAGAGAGAGACCGGGAGAGAGAAAAG
GAGAATAAGCGGGAGTCAAGGAAAGAGAAAAGGAAAAAGGGATCAGAAATTCAGAGTAGTTCTGCTTTGT
ATCCTGTGGGTAGGGTTTCCAAAGAGAAGGTTGTTGGTGAAGATGTTGCCACTTCATCTTCTGCCAAAAA
AGCAACAGGGCGGAAGAAGTCTTCATCACATGATTCTGGGACTGATATTACTTCTGTGACTCTTGGGGAT
ACAACAGCTGTCAAAACCAAAATACTTATAAAGAAAGGGAGAGGAAATCTGGAAAAAACCAACTTGGACC
TCGGCCCAACTGCCCCATCCCTGGAGAAGGAGAAAACCCTCTGCCTTTCCACTCCTTCATCTAGCACTGT
TAAACATTCCACTTCCTCCATAGGCTCCATGTTGGCTCAGGCAGACAAGCTTCCAATGACTGACAAGAGG
GTTGCCAGCCTCCTAAAAAAGGCCAAAGCTCAGCTCTGCAAGATTGAGAAGAGTAAGAGTCTTAAACAAA
CCGACCAGCCCAAAGCACAGGGTCAAGAAAGTGACTCATCAGAGACCTCTGTGCGAGGACCCCGGATTAA
ACATGTCTGCAGAAGAGCAGCTGTTGCCCTTGGCCGAAAACGAGCTGTGTTTCCTGATGACATGCCCACC
CTGAGTGCCTTACCATGGGAAGAACGAGAAAAGATTTTGTCTTCCATGGGGAATGATGACAAGTCATCAA
TTGCTGGCTCAGAAGATGCTGAACCTCTTGCTCCACCCATCAAACCAATTAAACCTGTCACTAGAAACAA
GGCACCCCAGGAACCTCCAGTAAAGAAAGGACGTCGATCGAGGCGGTGTGGGCAGTGTCCCGGCTGCCAG
GTGCCTGAGGACTGTGGTGTTTGTACTAATTGCTTAGATAAGCCCAAGTTTGGTGGTCGCAATATAAAGA
AGCAGTGCTGCAAGATGAGAAAATGTCAGAATCTACAATGGATGCCTTCCAAAGCCTACCTGCAGAAGCA
AGCTAAAGCTGTGAAAAAGAAAGAGAAAAAGTCTAAGACCAGTGAAAAGAAAGACAGCAAAGAGAGCAGT
GTTGTGAAGAACGTGGTGGACTCTAGTCAGAAACCTACCCCATCAGCAAGAGAGGATCCTGCCCCAAAGA
AAAGCAGTAGTGAGCCTCCTCCACGAAAGCCCGTCGAGGAAAAGAGTGAAGAAGGGAATGTCTCGGCCCC
TGGGCCTGAATCCAAACAGGCCACCACTCCAGCTTCCAGGAAGTCAAGCAAGCAGGTCTCCCAGCCAGCA
CTGGTCATCCCGCCTCAGCCACCTACTACAGGACCGCCAAGAAAAGAAGTTCCCAAAACCACTCCTAGTG
AGCCCAAGAAAAAGCAGCCTCCACCACCAGAATCAGGTCCAGAGCAGAGCAAACAGAAAAAAGTGGCTCC
CCGCCCAAGTATCCCTGTAAAACAAAAACCAAAAGAAAAGGAAAAACCACCTCCGGTCAATAAGCAGGAG
AATGCAGGCACTTTGAACATCCTCAGCACTCTCTCCAATGGCAATAGTTCTAAGCAAAAAATTCCAGCAG
ATGGAGTCCACAGGATCAGAGTGGACTTTAAGGAGGATTGTGAAGCAGAAAATGTGTGGGAGATGGGAGG
CTTAGGAATCTTGACTTCTGTTCCTATAACACCCAGGGTGGTTTGCTTTCTCTGTGCCAGTAGTGGGCAT
GTAGAGTTTGTGTATTGCCAAGTCTGTTGTGAGCCCTTCCACAAGTTTTGTTTAGAGGAGAACGAGCGCC
CTCTGGAGGACCAGCTGGAAAATTGGTGTTGTCGTCGTTGCAAATTCTGTCACGTTTGTGGAAGGCAACA
TCAGGCTACAAAGCAGCTGCTGGAGTGTAATAAGTGCCGAAACAGCTATCACCCTGAGTGCCTGGGACCA
AACTACCCCACCAAACCCACAAAGAAGAAGAAAGTCTGGATCTGTACCAAGTGTGTTCGCTGTAAGAGCT
GTGGATCCACAACTCCAGGCAAAGGGTGGGATGCACAGTGGTCTCATGATTTCTCACTGTGTCATGATTG
CGCCAAGCTCTTTGCTAAAGGAAACTTCTGCCCTCTCTGTGACAAATGTTATGATGATGATGACTATGAG
AGTAAGATGATGCAATGTGGAAAGTGTGATCGCTGGGTCCATTCCAAATGTGAGAATCTTTCAGATGAGA
TGTATGAGATTCTATCTAATCTGCCAGAAAGTGTGGCCTACACTTGTGTGAACTGTACTGAGCGGCACCC
TGCAGAGTGGCGACTGGCCCTTGAAAAAGAGCTGCAGATTTCTCTGAAGCAAGTTCTGACAGCTTTGTTG
AATTCTCGGACTACCAGCCATTTGCTACGCTACCGGCAGGCTGCCAAGCCTCCAGACTTAAATCCCGAGA
CAGAGGAGAGTATACCTTCCCGCAGCTCCCCCGAAGGACCTGATCCACCAGTTCTTACTGAGGTCAGCAA
ACAGGATGATCAGCAGCCTTTAGATCTAGAAGGAGTCAAGAGGAAGATGGACCAAGGGAATTACACATCT
GTGTTGGAGTTCAGTGATGATATTGTGAAGATCATTCAAGCAGCCATTAATTCAGATGGAGGACAGCCAG
AAATTAAAAAAGCCAACAGCATGGTCAAGTCCTTCTTCATTCGGCAAATGGAACGTGTTTTTCCATGGTT
CAGTGTCAAAAAGTCCAGGTTTTGGGAGCCAAATAAAGTATCAAGCAACAGTGGGATGTTACCAAACGCA
GTGCTTCCACCTTCACTTGACCATAATTATGCTCAGTGGCAGGAGCGAGAGGAAAACAGCCACACTGAGC
AGCCTCCTTTAATGAAGAAAATCATTCCAGCTCCCAAACCCAAAGGTCCTGGAGAACCAGACTCACCAAC
TCCTCTGCATCCTCCTACACCACCAATTTTGAGTACTGATAGGAGTCGAGAAGACAGTCCAGAGCTGAAC
CCACCCCCAGGCATAGAAGACAATAGACAGTGTGCGTTATGTTTGACTTATGGTGATGACAGTGCTAATG
ATGCTGGTCGTTTACTATATATTGGCCAAAATGAGTGGACACATGTAAATTGTGCTTTGTGGTCAGCGGA
AGTGTTTGAAGATGATGACGGATCACTAAAGAATGTGCATATGGCTGTGATCAGGGGCAAGCAGCTGAGA
TGTGAATTCTGCCAAAAGCCAGGAGCCACCGTGGGTTGCTGTCTCACATCCTGCACCAGCAACTATCACT
TCATGTGTTCCCGAGCCAAGAACTGTGTCTTTCTGGATGATAAAAAAGTATATTGCCAACGACATCGGGA
TTTGATCAAAGGCGAAGTGGTTCCTGAGAATGGATTTGAAGTTTTCAGAAGAGTGTTTGTGGACTTTGAA
GGAATCAGCTTGAGAAGGAAGTTTCTCAATGGCTTGGAACCAGAAAATATCCACATGATGATTGGGTCTA
TGACAATCGACTGCTTAGGAATTCTAAATGATCTCTCCGACTGTGAAGATAAGCTCTTTCCTATTGGATA
TCAGTGTTCCAGGGTATACTGGAGCACCACAGATGCTCGCAAGCGCTGTGTATATACATGCAAGATAGTG
GAGTGCCGTCCTCCAGTCGTAGAGCCGGATATCAACAGCACTGTTGAACATGATGAAAACAGGACCATTG
CCCATAGTCCAACATCTTTTACAGAAAGTTCATCAAAAGAGAGTCAAAACACAGCTGAAATTATAAGTCC
TCCATCACCAGACCGACCTCCTCATTCACAAACCTCTGGCTCCTGTTATTATCATGTCATCTCAAAGGTC
CCCAGGATTCGAACACCCAGTTATTCTCCAACACAGAGATCCCCTGGCTGTCGACCGTTGCCTTCTGCAG
GAAGTCCTACCCCAACCACTCATGAAATAGTCACAGTAGGTGATCCTTTACTCTCCTCTGGACTTCGAAG
CATTGGCTCCAGGCGTCACAGTACCTCTTCCTTATCACCCCAGCGGTCCAAACTCCGGATAATGTCTCCA
ATGAGAACTGGGAATACTTACTCTAGGAATAATGTTTCCTCAGTCTCCACCACCGGGACCGCTACTGATC
TTGAATCAAGTGCCAAAGTAGTTGATCATGTCTTAGGGCCACTGAATTCAAGTACTAGTTTAGGGCAAAA
CACTTCCACCTCTTCAAATTTGCAAAGGACAGTGGTTACTGTAGGCAATAAAAACAGTCACTTGGATGGA
TCTTCATCTTCAGAAATGAAGCAGTCCAGTGCTTCAGACTTGGTGTCCAAGAGCTCCTCTTTAAAGGGAG
AGAAGACCAAAGTGCTGAGTTCCAAGAGCTCAGAGGGATCTGCACATAATGTGGCTTACCCTGGAATTCC
TAAACTGGCCCCACAGGTTCATAACACAACATCTAGAGAACTGAATGTTAGTAAAATCGGCTCCTTTGCT
GAACCCTCTTCAGTGTCGTTTTCTTCTAAAGAGGCCCTCTCCTTCCCACACCTCCATTTGAGAGGGCAAA
GGAATGATCGAGACCAACACACAGATTCTACCCAATCAGCAAACTCCTCTCCAGATGAAGATACTGAAGT
CAAAACCTTGAAGCTATCTGGAATGAGCAACAGATCATCCATTATCAACGAACATATGGGATCTAGTTCC
AGAGATAGGAGACAGAAAGGGAAAAAATCCTGTAAAGAAACTTTCAAAGAAAAGCATTCCAGTAAATCTT
TTTTGGAACCTGGTCAGGTGACAACTGGTGAGGAAGGAAACTTGAAGCCAGAGTTTATGGATGAGGTTTT
GACTCCTGAGTATATGGGCCAACGACCATGTAACAATGTTTCTTCTGATAAGATTGGTGATAAAGGCCTT
TCTATGCCAGGAGTCCCCAAAGCTCCACCCATGCAAGTAGAAGGATCTGCCAAGGAATTACAGGCACCAC
GGAAACGCACAGTCAAAGTGACACTGACACCTCTAAAAATGGAAAATGAGAGTCAATCCAAAAATGCCCT
GAAAGAAAGTAGTCCTGCTTCCCCTTTGCAAATAGAGTCAACATCTCCCACAGAACCAATTTCAGCCTCT
GAAAATCCAGGAGATGGTCCAGTGGCCCAACCAAGCCCCAATAATACCTCATGCCAGGATTCTCAAAGTA
ACAACTATCAGAATCTTCCAGTACAGGACAGAAACCTAATGCTTCCAGATGGCCCCAAACCTCAGGAGGA
TGGCTCTTTTAAAAGGAGGTATCCCCGTCGCAGTGCCCGTGCACGTTCTAACATGTTTTTTGGGCTTACC
CCACTCTATGGAGTAAGATCCTATGGTGAAGAAGACATTCCATTCTACAGCAGCTCAACTGGGAAGAAGC
GAGGCAAGAGATCAGCTGAAGGACAGGTGGATGGGGCCGATGACTTAAGCACTTCAGATGAAGACGACTT
ATACTATTACAACTTCACTAGAACAGTGATTTCTTCAGGTGGAGAGGAACGACTGGCATCCCATAATTTA
TTTCGGGAGGAGGAACAGTGTGATCTTCCAAAAATCTCACAGTTGGATGGTGTTGATGATGGGACAGAGA
GTGATACTAGTGTCACAGCCACAACAAGGAAAAGCAGCCAGATTCCAAAAAGAAATGGTAAAGAAAATGG
AACAGAGAACTTAAAGATTGATAGACCTGAAGATGCTGGGGAGAAAGAACATGTCACTAAGAGTTCTGTT
GGCCACAAAAATGAGCCAAAGATGGATAACTGCCATTCTGTAAGCAGAGTTAAAACACAGGGACAAGATT
CCTTGGAAGCTCAGCTCAGCTCATTGGAGTCAAGCCGCAGAGTCCACACAAGTACCCCCTCCGACAAAAA
TTTACTGGACACCTATAATACTGAGCTCCTGAAATCAGATTCAGACAATAACAACAGTGATGACTGTGGG
AATATCCTGCCTTCAGACATTATGGACTTTGTACTAAAGAATACTCCATCCATGCAGGCTTTGGGTGAGA
GCCCAGAGTCATCTTCATCAGAACTCCTGAATCTTGGTGAAGGATTGGGTCTTGACAGTAATCGTGAAAA
AGACATGGGTCTTTTTGAAGTATTTTCTCAGCAGCTGCCTACAACAGAACCTGTGGATAGTAGTGTCTCT
TCCTCTATCTCAGCAGAGGAACAGTTTGAGTTGCCTCTAGAGCTACCATCTGATCTGTCTGTCTTGACCA
CCCGGAGTCCCACTGTCCCCAGCCAGAATCCCAGTAGACTAGCTGTTATCTCAGACTCAGGGGAGAAGAG
AGTAACCATCACAGAAAAATCTGTAGCCTCCTCTGAAAGTGACCCAGCACTGCTGAGCCCAGGAGTAGAT
CCAACTCCTGAAGGCCACATGACTCCTGATCATTTTATCCAAGGACACATGGATGCAGACCACATCTCTA
GCCCTCCTTGTGGTTCAGTAGAGCAAGGTCATGGCAACAATCAGGATTTAACTAGGAACAGTAGCACCCC
TGGCCTTCAGGTACCTGTTTCCCCAACTGTTCCCATCCAGAACCAGAAGTATGTGCCCAATTCTACTGAT
AGTCCTGGCCCGTCTCAGATTTCCAATGCAGCTGTCCAGACCACTCCACCCCACCTGAAGCCAGCCACTG
AGAAACTCATAGTTGTTAACCAGAACATGCAGCCACTTTATGTTCTCCAAACTCTTCCAAATGGAGTGAC
CCAAAAAATCCAATTGACCTCTTCTGTTAGTTCTACACCCAGTGTGATGGAGACAAATACTTCAGTATTG
GGACCCATGGGAGGTGGTCTCACCCTTACCACAGGACTAAATCCAAGCTTGCCAACTTCTCAATCTTTGT
TCCCTTCTGCTAGCAAAGGATTGCTACCCATGTCTCATCACCAGCACTTACATTCCTTCCCTGCAGCTAC
TCAAAGTAGTTTCCCACCAAACATCAGCAATCCTCCTTCAGGCCTGCTTATTGGGGTTCAGCCTCCTCCG
GATCCCCAACTTTTGGTTTCAGAATCCAGCCAGAGGACAGACCTCAGTACCACAGTAGCCACTCCATCCT
CTGGACTCAAGAAAAGACCCATATCTCGTCTACAGACCCGAAAGAATAAAAAACTTGCTCCCTCTAGTAC
CCCTTCAAACATTGCCCCTTCTGATGTGGTTTCTAATATGACATTGATTAACTTCACACCCTCCCAGCTT
CCTAATCATCCAAGTCTGTTAGATTTGGGGTCACTTAATACTTCATCTCACCGAACTGTCCCCAACATCA
TAAAAAGATCTAAATCTAGCATCATGTATTTTGAACCGGCACCCCTGTTACCACAGAGTGTGGGAGGAAC
TGCTGCCACAGCGGCAGGCACATCAACAATAAGCCAGGATACTAGCCACCTCACATCAGGGTCTGTGTCT
GGCTTGGCATCCAGTTCCTCTGTCTTGAATGTTGTATCCATGCAAACTACCACAACCCCTACAAGTAGTG
CGTCAGTTCCAGGACACGTCACCTTAACCAACCCAAGGTTGCTTGGTACCCCAGATATTGGCTCAATAAG
CAATCTTTTAATCAAAGCTAGCCAGCAGAGCCTGGGGATTCAGGACCAGCCTGTGGCTTTACCGCCAAGT
TCAGGAATGTTTCCACAACTGGGGACATCACAGACCCCCTCTACTGCTGCAATAACAGCGGCATCTAGCA
TCTGTGTGCTCCCCTCCACTCAGACTACGGGCATAACAGCCGCTTCACCTTCTGGGGAAGCAGACGAACA
CTATCAGCTTCAGCATGTGAACCAGCTCCTTGCCAGCAAAACTGGGATTCATTCTTCCCAGCGTGATCTT
GATTCTGCTTCAGGGCCCCAGGTATCCAACTTTACCCAGACGGTAGACGCTCCTAATAGCATGGGACTGG
AGCAGAACAAGGCTTTATCCTCAGCTGTGCAAGCCAGCCCCACCTCTCCTGGGGGTTCTCCATCCTCTCC
ATCTTCTGGACAGCGGTCAGCAAGCCCTTCAGTGCCGGGTCCCACTAAACCCAAACCAAAAACCAAACGG
TTTCAGCTGCCTCTAGACAAAGGGAATGGCAAGAAGCACAAAGTTTCCCATTTGCGGACCAGTTCTTCTG
AAGCACACATTCCAGACCAAGAAACGACATCCCTGACCTCAGGCACAGGGACTCCAGGAGCAGAGGCTGA
GCAGCAGGATACAGCTAGCGTGGAGCAGTCCTCCCAGAAGGAGTGTGGGCAACCTGCAGGGCAAGTCGCT
GTTCTTCCGGAAGTTCAGGTGACCCAAAATCCAGCAAATGAACAAGAAAGTGCAGAACCTAAAACAGTGG
AAGAAGAGGAAAGTAATTTCAGCTCCCCACTGATGCTTTGGCTTCAGCAAGAACAAAAGCGGAAGGAAAG
CATTACTGAGAAAAAACCCAAGAAAGGACTTGTTTTTGAAATTTCCAGTGATGATGGCTTTCAGATCTGT
GCAGAAAGTATTGAAGATGCCTGGAAGTCATTGACAGATAAAGTCCAGGAAGCTCGATCAAATGCCCGCC
TAAAGCAGCTCTCATTTGCAGGTGTTAACGGTTTGAGGATGCTGGGGATTCTCCATGATGCAGTTGTGTT
CCTCATTGAGCAGCTGTCTGGTGCCAAGCACTGTCGAAATTACAAATTCCGTTTCCACAAGCCAGAGGAG
GCCAATGAACCCCCCTTGAACCCTCACGGCTCAGCCAGGGCTGAAGTCCACCTCAGGAAGTCAGCATTTG
ACATGTTTAACTTCCTGGCTTCTAAACATCGTCAGCCTCCTGAATACAACCCCAATGATGAAGAAGAGGA
GGAGGTACAGCTGAAGTCAGCTCGGAGGGCAACTAGCATGGATCTGCCAATGCCCATGCGCTTCCGGCAC
TTAAAAAAGACTTCTAAGGAGGCAGTTGGTGTCTACAGGTCTCCCATCCATGGCCGGGGTCTTTTCTGTA
AGAGAAACATTGATGCAGGTGAGATGGTGATTGAGTATGCCGGCAACGTCATCCGCTCCATCCAGACTGA
CAAGCGGGAAAAGTATTACGACAGCAAGGGCATTGGTTGCTATATGTTCCGAATTGATGACTCAGAGGTA
GTGGATGCCACCATGCATGGAAATGCTGCACGCTTCATCAATCACTCGTGTGAGCCTAACTGCTATTCTC
GGGTCATCAATATTGATGGGCAGAAGCACATTGTCATCTTTGCCATGCGTAAGATCTACCGAGGAGAGGA
ACTCACTTACGACTATAAGTTCCCCATTGAGGATGCCAGCAACAAGCTGCCCTGCAACTGTGGCGCCAAG
AAATGCCGGAAGTTCCTAAACGTTTCTCTCGGCTCGAGCGGCGTCTTCACACTCGAAGATTTCGTTGGGG
ACTGGCGACAGACAGCCGGCTACAACCTGGACCAAGTCCTTGAACAGGGAGGTGTGTCCAGTTTGTTTCA
GAATCTCGGGGTGTCCGTAACTCCGATCCAAAGGATTGTCCTGAGCGGTGAAAATGGGCTGAAGATCGAC
ATCCATGTCATCATCCCGTATGAAGGTCTGAGCGGCGACCAAATGGGCCAGATCGAAAAAATTTTTAAGG
TGGTGTACCCTGTGGATGATCATCACTTTAAGGTGATCCTGCACTATGGCACACTGGTAATCGACGGGGT
TACGCCGAACATGATCGACTATTTCGGACGGCCGTATGAAGGCATCGCCGTGTTCGACGGCAAAAAGATC
ACTGTAACAGGGACCCTGTGGAACGGCAACAAAATTATCGACGAGCGCCTGATCAACCCCGACGGCTCCC
TGCTGTTCCGAGTAACCATCAACGGAGTGACCGGCTGGCGGCTGTGCGAACGCATTCTGGCGTAAGGCCG
CGACTCTAGAGTCGACCTGCAGGCATGCAAGCTGATCCGGCTGCTAACAAAGCCCGAAAGGAAGCTGAGT
TGGCTGCTGCCACCGCTGAGCAATAACTAGCATAACCCCTTGGGGCGGCCGCTTCGAGCAGACATGATAA
GATACATTGATGAGTTTGGACAAACCACAACTAGAATGCAGTGAAAAAAATGCTTTATTTGTGAAATTTG
TGATGCTATTGCTTTATTTGTAACCATTATAAGCTGCAATAAACAAGTTAACAACAACAATTGCATTCAT
TTTATGTTTCAGGTTCAGGGGGAGATGTGGGAGGTTTTTTTAAGCAAGTAAAACCTCTACAAATGTGGTA
AAATCGAATTTTAACAAAATATTAACGCTTACAATTTCCTGATGCGGTATTTTCTCCTTACGCATCTGTG
CGGTATTTCACACCGCATACGCGGATCTGCGCAGCACCATGGCCTGAAATAACCTCTGAAAGAGGAACTT
GGTTAGGTACCTTCTGAGGCGGAAAGAACCAGCTGTGGAATGTGTGTCAGTTAGGGTGTGGAAAGTCCCC
AGGCTCCCCAGCAGGCAGAAGTATGCAAAGCATGCATCTCAATTAGTCAGCAACCAGGTGTGGAAAGTCC
CCAGGCTCCCCAGCAGGCAGAAGTATGCAAAGCATGCATCTCAATTAGTCAGCAACCATAGTCCCGCCCC
TAACTCCGCCCATCCCGCCCCTAACTCCGCCCAGTTCCGCCCATTCTCCGCCCCATGGCTGACTAATTTT
TTTTATTTATGCAGAGGCCGAGGCCGCCTCGGCCTCTGAGCTATTCCAGAAGTAGTGAGGAGGCTTTTTT
GGAGGCCTAGGCTTTTGCAAAAAGCTTAATTAACTGTTGACAATTAATCATCGGCATAGTATATCGGCAT
AGTATAATACGACAAGGTGAGGAACTAAACCCAGGAGGCAGATCATGATTGAACAAGATGGATTGCACGC
AGGTTCTCCGGCCGCTTGGGTGGAGAGGCTATTCGGCTATGACTGGGCACAACAGACAATCGGCTGCTCT
GATGCCGCCGTGTTCCGGCTGTCAGCGCAGGGGCGCCCGGTTCTTTTTGTCAAGACCGACCTGTCCGGTG
CCCTGAATGAACTGCAGGACGAGGCAGCGCGGCTATCGTGGCTGGCCACGACGGGCGTTCCTTGCGCAGC
TGTGCTCGACGTTGTCACTGAAGCGGGAAGGGACTGGCTGCTATTGGGCGAAGTGCCGGGGCAGGATCTC
CTGTCATCTCACCTTGCTCCTGCCGAGAAAGTATCCATCATGGCTGATGCAATGCGGCGGCTGCATACGC
TTGATCCGGCTACCTGCCCATTCGACCACCAAGCGAAACATCGCATCGAGCGAGCACGTACTCGGATGGA
AGCCGGTCTTGTCGATCAGGATGATCTGGACGAAGAGCATCAGGGGCTCGCGCCAGCCGAACTGTTCGCC
AGGCTCAAGGCGCGCATGCCCGACGGCGAGGATCTCGTCGTGACCCATGGCGATGCCTGCTTGCCGAATA
TCATGGTGGAAAATGGCCGCTTTTCTGGATTCATCGACTGTGGCCGGCTGGGTGTGGCGGACCGCTATCA
GGACATAGCGTTGGCTACCCGTGATATTGCTGAAGAGCTTGGCGGCGAATGGGCTGACCGCTTCCTCGTG
CTTTACGGTATCGCCGCTCCCGATTCGCAGCGCATCGCCTTCTATCGCCTTCTTGACGAGTTCTTCTGAG
CGGGACTCTGGGGTTCGAAATGACCGACCAAGCGACGCCCAACCTGCCATCACGATGGCCGCAATAAAAT
ATCTTTATTTTCATTACATCTGTGTGTTGGTTTTTTGTGTGAATCGATAGCGATAAGGATCCTCTTTGCG
CTTGCGTTTTCCCTTGTCCAGATAGCCCAGTAGCTGACATTCATCCGGGGTCAGCACCGTTTCTGCGGAC
TGGCTTTCTACCCGGTATCAGCTCACTCAAAGGCGGTAATACGGTTATCCACAGAATCAGGGGATAACGC
AGGAAAGAACATGTGAGCAAAAGGCCAGCAAAAGGCCAGGAACCGTAAAAAGGCCGCGTTGCTGGCGTTT
TTCCATAGGCTCCGCCCCCCTGACGAGCATCACAAAAATCGACGCTCAAGTCAGAGGTGGCGAAACCCGA
CAGGACTATAAAGATACCAGGCGTTTCCCCCTGGAAGCTCCCTCGTGCGCTCTCCTGTTCCGACCCTGCC
GCTTACCGGATACCTGTCCGCCTTTCTCCCTTCGGGAAGCGTGGCGCTTTCTCATAGCTCACGCTGTAGG
TATCTCAGTTCGGTGTAGGTCGTTCGCTCCAAGCTGGGCTGTGTGCACGAACCCCCCGTTCAGCCCGACC
GCTGCGCCTTATCCGGTAACTATCGTCTTGAGTCCAACCCGGTAAGACACGACTTATCGCCACTGGCAGC
AGCCACTGGTAACAGGATTAGCAGAGCGAGGTATGTAGGCGGTGCTACAGAGTTCTTGAAGTGGTGGCCT
AACTACGGCTACACTAGAAGGACAGTATTTGGTATCTGCGCTCTGCTGAAGCCAGTTACCTTCGGAAAAA
GAGTTGGTAGCTCTTGATCCGGCAAACAAACCACCGCTGGTAGCGGTGGTTTTTTTGTTTGCAAGCAGCA
GATTACGCGCAGAAAAAAAGGATTTCAAGAAGATCCTTTGATCTTTTCTACGGGGTCTGACGCTCAGTGG
AACGAAAACTCACGTTAAGGGATTTTGGTCATGAGATTATCAAAAAGGATCTTCACCTAGATCCTTTTAT
AGTCCGGAAATACAGGAACGCACGCTGGATGGCCCTTCGCTGGGATGGTGAAACCATGAAAAATGGCAGC
TTCAGTGGATTAAGTGGGGGTAATGTGGCCTGTACCCTCTGGTTGCATAGGTATTCATACGGTTAAAATT
TATCAGGCGCGATTGCGGCAGTTTTTCGGGTGGTTTGTTGCCATTTTTACCTGTCTGCTGCCGTGATCGC
GCTGAACGCGTTTTAGCGGTGCGTACAATTAAGGGATTATGGTAAATCCACTTACTGTCTGCCCTCGTAG
CCATCGAGATAAACCGCAGTACTCCGGCCACGATGCGTCCGGCGTAGAGGATCGAGATCT
Features (pLannotate 1.2.2; 20 found; start..end, strand, type, name):
    140..517     +  enhancer       CMV enhancer: human cytomegalovirus immediate early enhancer
    519..718     +  promoter       CMV promoter: human cytomegalovirus (CMV) immediate early promoter
    857..989     +  intron         chimeric intron: chimera between introns from human β-globin and immunoglobulin heavy chain genes
   1033..1051    +  promoter       T7 promoter: promoter for bacteriophage T7 RNA polymerase
   1065..12971   +  CDS            KMT2A: KMT2A_HUMAN - Also known as ALL1, CXXC7, HRX, HTRX, MLL, MLL1, TRX1. Experimental evidence at protein level: Swiss-Prot protein existence level 1. Histone methyltransferase that plays an essential role in early development and hematopoiesis (PubMed:15960975, PubMed:12453419, PubMed:15960975, PubMed:19556245, PubMed:19187761, PubMed:20677832, PubMed:21220120, PubMed:26886794). Catalytic subunit of the MLL1/MLL complex, a multiprotein complex that mediates both methylation of 'Lys- 4' of histone H3 (H3K4me) complex and acetylation of 'Lys-16' of histone H4 (H4K16ac) (PubMed:15960975, PubMed:1245
  12993..13505   +  CDS            Nluc: NanoLuc® luciferase human codon-optimized
  13514..13543   +  misc_feature   MCS (fragment): pUC18/19 multiple cloning site
  13550..13599   +  CDS            SET1 (fragment): solubility-enhancement tag derived from T7 phage gene 10B
  13607..13626   +  terminator     T7 terminator (fragment): transcription terminator for bacteriophage T7 RNA polymerase
  13648..13769   -  polyA_signal   SV40 poly(A) signal: SV40 polyadenylation signal
  13792..13860   -  CDS            large T antigen (fragment): large T antigen from SV40 (simian virus 40)
  13865..13897   +  rep_origin     M13 ori (fragment): M13 bacteriophage origin of replication; arrow indicates direction of (+) strand synthesis
  13898..13949   -  misc_feature   bom (fragment): basis of mobility region from pBR322
  14014..14371   +  promoter       SV40 promoter: SV40 enhancer and early promoter
  14386..14433   +  promoter       EM7 promoter: synthetic bacterial promoter&nbsp
  14465..15256   +  CDS            neo: KKA2_KLEPN - Also known as kan, nptII. Experimental evidence at protein level: Swiss-Prot protein existence level 1. Resistance to kanamycin, neomycin, paromomycin, ribostamycin, butirosin and gentamicin B. From Klebsiella pneumoniae.
  15323..15371   +  polyA_signal   poly(A) signal: synthetic polyadenylation signal
  15392..15481   -  CDS            tnpA (fragment): TN5P_ECOLX - Also known as tnp. Experimental evidence at protein level: Swiss-Prot protein existence level 1. Mediates transposition of transposon Tn5 by a 'cut and paste' mechanism. First, the monomeric transposase binds the 19 bp inverted DNA repeats flanking the transposon. Then, dimerization of the DNA- bound transposase creates a synaptic DNA complex. After nicking of the first DNA strand, excision of the transposon proceeds through a series of intermediates. The transposase then mediates the insertion of the transposon at a new site by strand transfer. The activity of the wild- type tran
  15610..16198   -  rep_origin     ori: high-copy-number ColE1/pMB1/pBR322/pUC origin of replication
  16314..16597   +  misc_feature   cer region: ColE1-derived recombination site that helps to maintain plasmids as monomers
