[The description below was written by a language model from this plasmid's Addgene catalogue record and pLannotate feature annotations shown in this document.]
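Description:
NanoBRET MLL1/WDR5 Assay Donor Vector, MLL1 is a mammalian expression plasmid of about 16.7 kb built on the pFC32K Nluc CMV-neo Flexi backbone. It is designed to produce human MLL1 (KMT2A, the histone H3K4 methyltransferase that forms the catalytic subunit of the MLL1 complex) fused at its C-terminus to NanoLuc luciferase. Transcription is driven by the CMV immediate-early enhancer and promoter, followed by a chimeric β-globin/immunoglobulin intron that supports efficient mRNA processing. A T7 promoter sits just upstream of the coding region and could allow in vitro transcription. The annotated KMT2A open reading frame spans nearly 12 kb with no recorded mutation. It runs directly into a human codon-optimized Nluc coding sequence, and an SV40 polyadenylation signal lies downstream. The catalogue tag field lists HaloTag as the C-terminal fusion, but the stated purpose, the backbone name and the feature table all point to NanoLuc, and no HaloTag sequence is annotated.

A single neo (nptII) gene provides selection in both hosts. It is placed behind tandem SV40 early and bacterial EM7 promoters and ends in a synthetic poly(A) signal, giving G418 resistance in mammalian cells and kanamycin resistance in E. coli. Propagation relies on a high-copy ColE1/pUC-type origin, and a cer site helps keep the plasmid monomeric. The other short fragment hits appear to be backbone remnants. As the construct name indicates, the MLL1-NanoLuc fusion serves as the luminescent energy donor in a NanoBRET assay of the MLL1/WDR5 interaction in cells. It would be paired with a separate acceptor construct for WDR5, which is not part of this record.
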