Addgene plasmid #237139: NanoBRET MLL1/WDR5 Assay Donor Vector, MLL1
Purpose: Express MLL1-NanoLuc(R) Fusion Protein in Mammalian Cells under a CMV promoter
Depositing lab: Promega Corporation.
Backbone
  Vector backbone: pFC32K Nluc CMV-neo Flexi(R) Vector
  Vector type: Mammalian Expression
  Selectable markers: Neomycin (select with G418)
Growth in bacteria
  Bacterial resistance: Kanamycin, 50 μg/mL
  Growth temperature: 37°C
  Growth strain: DH5alpha
  Copy number: High Copy
Gene/Insert
  Gene/Insert name: MLL1
  Species: H. sapiens (human)
  Mutation: None
  Entrez Gene: KMT2A (a.k.a. ALL-1, ALL1, CXXC7, GAS7, HRX, HTRX, HTRX1, MLL, MLL1, MLL1A, TRX1, WDSTS)
  Promoter: CMV
  Tag / fusion protein: HaloTag (R) (C terminal on backbone)
  Cloning method: Other
Terms and licenses: Academic/Nonprofit Terms; Industry Terms
How to cite: NanoBRET MLL1/WDR5 Assay Donor Vector, MLL1 was a gift from Promega Corporation (Addgene plasmid # 237139 ; http://n2t.net/addgene:237139 ; RRID:Addgene_237139)
